>Addgene plasmid #214003 | pEM7065 | addgene full sequence | sequence record 424946 | Addgene NGS Result
CTCGAGGATCCCGGGTACCTGCAGCTAGCGTCGACGAAAGGCTACGGCCGTTAATTGGTCGCCTGAGAAG
TTACGGAGAGTAAAA
[114 nt withheld, positions 86-199]
TGATTTTTTCGCATATTTTTCTTGCAAAGTTGGGTTGAGCTGGCTAGATTAGCCAGCCAATCTTTTGTAT
GTCTGTACGTTTCCATTTGAGTATCCTGAAAACGGGCTTTTCAGCATGGTACGTACATATTAAATAGTAG
GAGTGCATAGTGGCCCGTATAGCAGGCATTAACATTCCTGATCAGAAACACGCCGTGATCGCGTTAACTT
CGATCTACGGTGTCGGCAAGACCCGTTCTAAAGCCATCCTGGCTGGAATTCATAAGGAGGAAAAACATAT
GGTTAGTAAAGGGGAGGAGTTATTTACTGGTGTAGTTCCGATTTTAGTCGAGCTTGACGGGGATGTAAAT
GGGCACAAATTTAGTGTCTCTGGTGAAGGCGAGGGTGATGCTACTTACGGGAAACTTACGCTGAAGTTTA
TCTGTACCACTGGAAAGCTTCCGGTTCCCTGGCCCACCTTGGTTACAACATTGACATGGGGTGTCCAATG
CTTCGCGCGCTATCCCGATCATATGAAACAGCACGATTTCTTCAAGTCTGCCATGCCGGAGGGTTACGTT
CAAGAACGCACAATCTTTTTCAAGGATGATGGAAATTACAAAACTCGTGCGGAAGTAAAGTTCGAGGGTG
ATACCCTTGTGAACCGTATTGAGTTGAAGGGGATTGATTTTAAAGAGGACGGCAACATTTTAGGGCACAA
ATTAGAGTATAATGCTATCTCGGACAACGTATATATCACAGCGGACAAACAGAAAAACGGCATCAAAGCT
AACTTCAAAATTCGTCATAATATTGAGGATGGGTCTGTTCAACTGGCGGATCATTACCAGCAGAACACTC
CAATTGGGGACGGCCCAGTCTTGTTACCGGATAACCATTATTTGAGCACGCAGTCTAAATTGTCGAAAGA
TCCCAATGAAAAACGGGATCACATGGTACTGTTGGAGTTCGTCACGGCGGCCGGGATTACTTTGGGGATG
GACGAGTTATATAAGAGGCCTGCTGCAAACGACGAAAACTACGCTTTAGTAGCTTAATAATCTAGAGGCA
TCAAATAAAACGAAAGGCTCAGTCGAAAGACTGGGCCTTTCGTTTTATCTGTTGTTTGTCGGTGAACGCT
CTCCTGAGTAGGACAAATCCGCCGCCCTAGACCTAGGCGGAGATATTCCGCTTCCTCGCTCACTGACTCG
CTCCGCTCGGTCGTTCGGCTGCGGCGAGCGGTACCGGCTTACTGGCGGGGCGGAAATTTCCTGGAAGATG
CCAGGAAGAAACTTAACAGGGAAGCGATAAGGCCACGGCAGAGCCGTTTTTCCATAGGCTCCGCCCCCCT
GACAAGCATCACGAAATCTGACGCTCAAATCAGTGGTGGCGAAACCCGACAGGACTTAAAGATACCAGGC
GTTTCCCCCTGGTGGCTCCCTCGTGCGCTCTCCTGTTCCTGCCTTTCGGTTTACCGGTGTCACTCCGCTG
TTATGGCCGCGTTTATCTCATTCCACGCCTGACACTCGGTTCCGGGAAGGCAGTTCGCTCCAAGCTGGAC
TGTATGCACGAACCCCCCGTTCAGTCCGACTGCTGCGCCTGTTCCGGTAACTATCGACTTGAGTCCAAGC
CGGAAAGACACGACAAAGCGCCACTGGCAGCAGCCACTGGTAAGAGGGTGTACAAGAGATTACTGATGCA
GAGTTCTTGAAGTCAGAGCCAAACTACGGCTAAACTGGAAGGACGAATTTGGTGGCAGCGGTCTTGTACA
CCCTGTTACCACGGTTCAGAAGTTCCCCAACTTACTGAACCTTCGAAAAACCACCTCCCCAGGTGGTTTT
TTCGTTTTCAGAGCAAGAGATTACGACGCAACGGAAAGGATCTCAAGAGGTTCATCTTACTAGTGCTTGG
ATTCTCACCAATAAAAAACGCCCGGCGGCAACCGAGCGTTCTGAACAAATCCAGATGGAGTTCTGAGGTC
ATTACTGGATCTATCAACAGGAGTCCAAGCGAGCTCGTAAACTTGGTCTGACAGTTACCAATGCTTAATC
AGTGAGGCACCTATCTCAGCGATCTGTCTATTTCGTTCATCCATAGTTGCCTGACTCCCCGTCGTGTAGA
TAACTACGATACGGGAGGGCTTACCATCTGGCCCCAGTGCTGCAATGATACCGCGAGACCCACGCTCACC
GGCTCCAGATTTATCAGCAATAAACCAGCCAGCCGGAAGGGCCGAGCGCAGAAGTGGTCCTGCAACTTTA
TCCGCCTCCATCCAGTCTATTAATTGTTGCCGGGAAGCTAGAGTAAGTAGTTCGCCAGTTAATAGTTTGC
GCAACGTTGTTGCCATTGCTACAGGCATCGTGGTGTCACGCTCGTCGTTTGGTATGGCTTCATTCAGCTC
CGGTTCCCAACGATCAAGGCGAGTTACATGATCCCCCATGTTGTGCAAAAAAGCGGTTAGCTCCTTCGGT
CCTCCGATCGTTGTCAGAAGTAAGTTGGCCGCAGTGTTATCACTCATGGTTATGGCAGCACTGCATAATT
CTCTTACTGTCATGCCATCCGTAAGATGCTTTTCTGTGACTGGTGAGTACTCAACCAAGTCATTCTGAGA
ATAGTGTATGCGGCGACCGAGTTGCTCTTGCCCGGCGTCAATACGGGATAATACCGCGCCACATAGCAGA
ACTTTAAAAGTGCTCATCATTGGAAAACGTTCTTCGGGGCGAAAACTCTCAAGGATCTTACCGCTGTTGA
GATCCAGTTCGATGTAACCCACTCGTGCACCCAACTGATCTTCAGCATCTTTTACTTTCACCAGCGTTTC
TGGGTGAGCAAAAACAGGAAGGCAAAATGCCGCAAAAAAGGGAATAAGGGCGACACGGAAATGTTGAATA
CTCATACTCTTCCTTTTTCAATATTATTGAAGCATTTATCAGGGTTATTGTCTCATGAGCGGATACATAT
TTGAATGTATTTAGAAAAATAAACAAATAGGGGTTCCGCGCACATTTCCCCGAAAAGTGCCACCTGACGT
CTAAGAAACCATTATTATCATGACATTAACCTATAAAAATAGGCGTATCACGAGGCCCTTTCGTCTTCAC
Features (pLannotate 1.2.2; 11 found; start..end, strand, type, name):
     86..199     +  CDS            rpmJ (sequence withheld): RL36_ECOLI - Experimental evidence at protein level: Swiss-Prot protein existence level 1. From Escherichia coli (strain K12).
    269..380     +  ncRNA          Alpha RBS: Accession: RF00140 - Alpha operon ribosome binding site
    478..1194    +  CDS            mCerulean: mCerulean is a basic (constitutively fluorescent) cyan fluorescent protein published in 2005, derived from Aequorea victoria. It is reported to be a very rapidly-maturing monomer.
   1201..1233    +  CDS            ssrA tag (LVA): C-terminal peptide that mediates degradation in bacteria through the ClpXP and ClpAP proteases (McGinness et al., 2006) mutant LVA variant that confers accelerated degradation under some conditions (Andersen et al., 1998)
   1251..1337    +  terminator     rrnB T1 terminator: Escherichia coli rrnB; transcription terminator T1 from the E. coli rrnB gene
   1365..1421    -  rep_origin     RSF ori (fragment): Plasmids containing the RSF 1030 origin of replication can be propagated in E. coli cells that contain additional plasmids with compatible origins.
   1508..1852    -  rep_origin     p15A ori (fragment): Plasmids containing the medium-copy-number p15A origin of replication can be propagated in E. coli cells that contain a second plasmid with the ColE1 origin.
   1922..2023    +  ncRNA          RNAI: Accession: RF00106 - RNAI
   2090..2184    -  terminator     lambda t0 terminator: transcription terminator from phage lambda
   2214..3074    -  CDS            AmpR: β-lactamase; bla; confers resistance to ampicillin, carbenicillin, and related antibiotics
   3075..3179    -  promoter       AmpR promoter: bla
