[The description below was written by a language model from this plasmid's Addgene catalogue record and pLannotate feature annotations shown in this document.]
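Description:
pEM7065 is a small bacterial expression plasmid (about 3.3 kb) built on the pKH70-PrpsM backbone and intended for use in Gram-negative bacteria as part of a set of standardized fluorescent tools. It is selected with ampicillin through a β-lactamase gene driven by its own bla promoter and followed by a phage lambda t0 terminator. The catalogue lists it as low copy. The automated annotation finds only fragmentary matches to p15A and RSF-type origins together with an RNAI regulatory RNA, which points to a p15A-like replicon, although the record does not name the origin explicitly.

The payload is a synthetic mCerulean-LVA cassette inserted by Gibson assembly. Expression is driven by PrpsM, the promoter of a ribosomal protein operon. The upstream region annotated in the sequence includes a match to the E. coli rpmJ coding sequence and the alpha operon ribosome binding site, consistent with a native chromosomal fragment carrying this promoter and its leader. Downstream lies mCerulean, a rapidly maturing monomeric cyan fluorescent protein derived from Aequorea victoria. It carries a C-terminal ssrA degradation tag of the LVA variant, and transcription ends at the rrnB T1 terminator. The ssrA tag directs the protein to the ClpXP and ClpAP proteases, and the LVA version accelerates turnover. The fluorescent signal therefore does not accumulate as it would with a stable reporter and follows current promoter activity more closely. The construct thus serves as a destabilized cyan reporter of PrpsM-driven expression, useful where temporal resolution of gene expression matters or for comparison with stable and differently tagged fluorescent protein variants.
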