Addgene plasmid #214003: pEM7065
Purpose: PrpsM driven expression of ssrA-tagged mCerulean (LVA)
Depositing lab: Marc Erhardt. Depositing organization: Humboldt-Universitaet zu Berlin. Publication: Fluorescent tools for the standardized work in Gram-negative bacteria. Delgadillo-Guevara M, Halte M, Erhardt M, Popp PF. J Biol Eng. 2024 Apr 8;18(1):25. doi: 10.1186/s13036-024-00420-9. PubMed 38589953.
Backbone
  Vector backbone: pKH70-PrpsM
  Vector type: Bacterial Expression
Growth in bacteria
  Bacterial resistance: Ampicillin, 100 μg/mL
  Growth temperature: 37°C
  Growth strain: DH5alpha
  Copy number: Low Copy
Gene/Insert
  Gene/Insert name: mCerulean-LVA
  Species: Synthetic
  Promoter: PrpsM
  Cloning method: Gibson Cloning
Terms and licenses: Academic/Nonprofit Terms; Industry Terms: Not Available to Industry
How to cite: pEM7065 was a gift from Marc Erhardt (Addgene plasmid # 214003 ; http://n2t.net/addgene:214003 ; RRID:Addgene_214003)
